>Addgene plasmid #156542 | pD649-HAsp-CD8B-Fc(DAPA)-AviTag-6xHis | addgene full sequence | sequence record 368510 | Addgene NGS Result
GGGATGGGCGGAGTTAGGGGCGGGACTATGGTTGCTGACTAATTGAGATGCATGCTTTGCATACTTCTGC
CTGCTGGGGAGCCTGGGGACTTTCCACACCTGGTTGCTGACTAATTGAGATGCATGCTTTGCATACTTCT
GCCTGCTGGGGAGCCTGGGGACTTTCCACACCCTAACTGACACACATTCCACAGAATTAATTCGCGTTAA
ATTTTTGTTAAATCAGCTCATTTTTTAACCAATAGGCCGAAATCGGCAAAATCCCTTATAAATCAAAAGA
ATAGACCGAGATAGGGTTGAGTGTTGTGATGCAATTTCCTCATTTTATTAGGAAAGGACAGTGGGAGTGG
CACCTTCCAGGGTCAAGGAAGGCACGGGGGAGGGGCAAACAACAGATGGCTGGCAACTAGAAGGCACAGT
CGAGGCTGATTTTCTCTATCTATTTATTTTACTACTCAAGACTATCTTGCAAAGTAGAAGAACCCTGTCT
GCAGTATGACGACCGTGTATACCCGATTGGCTTACCGGGTAACGCGTTGTGCCAGTGACTACAGGCCGGC
CTTAGTGGTGATGGTGGTGGTGTTCATGCCACTCAATCTTCTGAGCCTCGAAAATATCATTAAGACCGCT
GCCGCCGGGGCTCAGGCTCAGGGACTTCTGGGTGTAGTGGTTGTGCAGGGCCTCGTGCATCACGCTGCAG
CTGAACACGTTGCCCTGCTGCCACCTGGACTTGTCCACGGTCAGCTTGCTGTACAGGAAGAAGCTGCCGT
CGCTGTCCAGCACTGGGGGGGTGGTCTTGTAGTTGTTCTCGGGCTGGCCGTTGCTCTCCCACTCCACGGC
GATATCGCTGGGGTAGAAGCCCTTCACCAGACAGGTCAGGGACACCTGGTTCTTGGTCATCTCCTCCCGG
CTGGGGGGCAGGGTGTACACCTGGGGCTCCCGTGGCTGGCCCTTGGCCTTGCTGATTGTCTTTTCGATTG
GGGCAGCCAGGGCCTTGTTGGAGACTTTGCACTTGTATTCTTTGCCGTTCAGCCAGTCCTGGTGCAGCAC
GGTCAGCACGGACACCACCCTGTAGGTGCTGTTGTACTGCTCCTCTCTGGGCTTGGTCTTGGCGTTGTGC
ACCTCCACGCCGTCCACGTACCAGTTGAACTTCACCTCTGGGTCCTCGTGGGACACGGCCACCACCACGC
AGGTCACCTCGGGGGTCCTGCTGATCATCAGGGTGTCCTTGGGCTTGGGGGGGAACAGGAACACGGAAGG
CCCTCCCAGCAGTTCTGGAGCTGGGCAGGGGGGGCAGGTGTGGGTCTTGTCGCCGCCCGGCGCGCCAGGG
CTACACAGAGGGCCTTTCTGAGTCTCAGGTCTGGGCAGTCTGCACACTCTTTTCTTCAGGGTAGACTTCT
TGGTAGGCTGGGCTGTTGTAGGCAGAAAGTCCACCACGCTCAGCTGTGTTCCCTTGCCAAATGTCAGCTC
AGGGCTGCCCACGATCATGCAGAAATAGATGCCGCTGTCCTCGGGCTTCACGCTTGTCAGGTTCAGGATG
AATCTGCTGGCGTCCCGGAACACGGCGATCTTCTCTTGTTCCACTTCCTCGCCGTGAATTGTGCCCTTGG
CGCTATCCCACAGGGCCAGAAATTCATGGTGGCTATCGCTGCTAGGGGCCTGTCTCTGTCTCAGCCAGTA
GATCCGCATGTTGCTCAGGCTGATCTTGGCCTCGCAGCTCAGCATGACCATCTTGTTGGTCTGCACCTTG
ATATAGGCTGGTGTCTGCTGCAAGGCGGCCGCAGCGAACACCAGGCAGAAGATGTAGCTCAGGGCAATGA
TGGTCTTCATGGTGGCGCTAGCAGGCGCGTTTTCGATAGAACCGAGGTGCAGTTGGACCTGGGAGTGGAC
ACCTGTGGAGAGAAAGGCAAAGTGGATGTTATTCTATAGTGTCACCTAAATCGTATGTGTATGATACATA
AGGTTATGTATTAATTGTAGCCGCGTTCTAACGAAGCCAAGGGGGTGGGCCTATAGACTCTATAGGCGGT
ACTTACGTCACTCTTGGCACGGGGAATCCGCGTTCCAATGCACCGTTCCCGGCCGCGGAGGCTGGATCGG
TCCCGGTGTCTTCTATGGAGGTCAAAACAGCGTGGATGGCGTCTCCAGGCGATCTGACGGTTCACTAAAC
GAGCTCTGCTTATATAGACCTCCCACCGTACACGCCTACCGCCCATTTGCGTCAATGGGGCGGAGTTGTT
ACGACATTTTGGAAAGTCCCGTTGATTTTGGTGCCAAAACAAACTCCCATTGACGTCAATGGGGTGGAGA
CTTGGAAATCCCCGTGAGTCAAACCGCTATCCACGCCCATTGATGTACTGCCAAAACCGCATCACCATGG
TAATAGCGATGACTAATACGTAGATGTACTGCCAAGTAGGAAAGTCCCATAAGGTCATGTACTGGGCATA
ATGCCAGGCGGGCCATTTACCGTCATTGACGTCAATAGGGGGCGTACTTGGCATATGATACACTTGATGT
ACTGCCAAGTGGGCAGTTTACCGTAAATACTCCACCCATTGACGTCAATGGAAAGTCCCTATTGGCGTTA
CTATGGGAACATACGTCATTATTGACGTCAATGGGCGGGGGTCGTTGGGCGGTCAGCCAGGCGGGCCATT
TACCGTAAGTTATGTAACGCGGAACTCCATATATGGGCTATGAACTAATGACCCCGTAATTGATTACTAT
TAATAACTAGTCAATAATCAATGCCAACATGGCGGTCATATTGGACATGAGCCAATATAAATGTACATAT
TATGATATAGATACAACGTATGCAATGGCCAATAGCCAATATTGATTTATGCTATATAACCAATGAATAA
TATGGCTAATGGCCAATATTGAGTCAACGCCACTGTGCATGAAGCTCGTAATTGTTATCCGCTCACAATT
AAGGGCGACACAAAATTTATTCTAAATGATAATAAATACTGATAACATCTTATAGTTTGTATTATATTTT
GTATTATCGTTGACATGTATAATTTTGATATCAAAAACTGATTTTCCCTTTATTATTTTCGAGATTTATT
TTCTTAATTCTCTTTAACAAACTAGAAATATTGTATATACAAAAAATCATAAATAATAGATGAATAGTTT
AATTATAGGTGTTCATCAATCGAAAAAGCAACGTATCTTATTTAAAGTGCGTTGCTTTTTTCTCATTTAT
AAGGTTAAATAATTCTCATATATCAAGCAAAGTGACAGGCGCCCTTAAATATTCTGACAAATGCTCTTTC
CCTAAACTCCCCCCATAAAAAAACCCGCCGAAGCGGGTTTTTACGTTATTTGCGGATTAACGATTACTCG
TTATCAGAACCGCCCAGGGGGCCCGAGCTTAAGACTGGCCGTCGTTTTACAACACAGAAAGAGTTTGTAG
AAACGCAAAAAGGCCATCCGTCAGGGGCCTTCTGCTTAGTTTGATGCCTGGCAGTTCCCTACTCTCGCCT
TCCGCTTCCTCGCTCACTGACTCGCTGCGCTCGGTCGTTCGGCTGCGGCGAGCGGTATCAGCTCACTCAA
AGGCGGTAATACGGTTATCCACAGAATCAGGGGATAACGCAGGAAAGAACATGTGAGCAAAAGGCCAGCA
AAAGGCCAGGAACCGTAAAAAGGCCGCGTTGCTGGCGTTTTTCCATAGGCTCCGCCCCCCTGACGAGCAT
CACAAAAATCGACGCTCAAGTCAGAGGTGGCGAAACCCGACAGGACTATAAAGATACCAGGCGTTTCCCC
CTGGAAGCTCCCTCGTGCGCTCTCCTGTTCCGACCCTGCCGCTTACCGGATACCTGTCCGCCTTTCTCCC
TTCGGGAAGCGTGGCGCTTTCTCATAGCTCACGCTGTAGGTATCTCAGTTCGGTGTAGGTCGTTCGCTCC
AAGCTGGGCTGTGTGCACGAACCCCCCGTTCAGCCCGACCGCTGCGCCTTATCCGGTAACTATCGTCTTG
AGTCCAACCCGGTAAGACACGACTTATCGCCACTGGCAGCAGCCACTGGTAACAGGATTAGCAGAGCGAG
GTATGTAGGCGGTGCTACAGAGTTCTTGAAGTGGTGGGCTAACTACGGCTACACTAGAAGAACAGTATTT
GGTATCTGCGCTCTGCTGAAGCCAGTTACCTTCGGAAAAAGAGTTGGTAGCTCTTGATCCGGCAAACAAA
CCACCGCTGGTAGCGGTGGTTTTTTTGTTTGCAAGCAGCAGATTACGCGCAGAAAAAAAGGATCTCAAGA
AGATCCTTTGATCTTTTCTACGGGGTCTGACGCTCAGTGGAACGACGCGCGCGTAACTCACGTTAAGGGA
TTTTGGTCATGAGCAAGGGGTGTTATGAGCCATATTCAGGTATAAATGGGCTCGCGATAATGTTCAGAAT
TGGTTAATTGGTTGTAACACTGACCCCTATTTGTTTATTTTTCTAAATACATTCAAATATGTATCCGCTC
ATGAGACAATAACCCTGATAAATGCTTCAATAATATTGAAAAAGGAAGAATATGAGTATTCAACATTTCC
GTGTCGCCCTTATTCCCTTTTTTGCGGCATTTTGCCTTCCTGTTTTTGCTCACCCAGAAACGCTGGTGAA
AGTAAAAGATGCTGAAGATCAGTTGGGTGCACGAGTGGGTTACATCGAACTGGATCTCAACAGCGGTAAG
ATCCTTGAGAGTTTTCGCCCCGAAGAACGTTTTCCAATGATGAGCACTTTTAAAGTTCTGCTATGTGGCG
CGGTATTATCCCGTATTGACGCCGGGCAAGAGCAACTCGGTCGCCGCATACACTATTCTCAGAATGACTT
GGTTGAGTACTCACCAGTCACAGAAAAGCATCTTACGGATGGCATGACAGTAAGAGAATTATGCAGTGCT
GCCATAACCATGAGTGATAACACTGCGGCCAACTTACTTCTGACAACGATCGGAGGACCGAAGGAGCTAA
CCGCTTTTTTGCACAACATGGGGGATCATGTAACTCGCCTTGATCGTTGGGAACCGGAGCTGAATGAAGC
CATACCAAACGACGAGCGTGACACCACGATGCCTGTAGCGATGGCAACAACGTTGCGCAAACTATTAACT
GGCGAACTACTTACTCTAGCTTCCCGGCAACAATTAATAGACTGGATGGAGGCGGATAAAGTTGCAGGAC
CACTTCTGCGCTCGGCCCTTCCGGCTGGCTGGTTTATTGCTGATAAATCCGGAGCCGGTGAGCGTGGTTC
TCGCGGTATCATCGCAGCGCTGGGGCCAGATGGTAAGCCCTCCCGTATCGTAGTTATCTACACGACGGGG
AGTCAGGCAACTATGGATGAACGAAATAGACAGATCGCTGAGATAGGTGCCTCACTGATTAAGCATTGGT
AATGACCATGATTACGCCAAGCTCTAGCTAGAGGTCGACGGTATACAGACATGATAAGATACATTGATGA
GTTTGGACAAACCACAACTAGAATGCAGTGAAAAAAATGCTTTATTTGTGAAATTTGTGATGCTATTGCT
TTATTTGTAACCATTATAAGCTGCAATAAACAAGTTGGGGTGGGCGAAGAACTCCAGCATGAGATCCCCG
CGCTGGAGGATCATCCAGCCGGCGTCCCGGAAAACGATTCCGAAGCCCAACCTTTCATAGAAGGCGGCGG
TGGAATCGAAATCTCGTAGCACGTGTCAGGCACCGGGCTTGCGGGTCATGCACCAGGTGCGCGGTCCTTC
GGGCACCTCGACGTCGGCGGTGACGGTGAAGCCGAGCCGCTCGTAGAAGGGGAGGTTGCGGGGCGCGGAT
GTCTCCAGGAAGGCGGGCACCCCGGCGCGCTCGGCCGCCTCCACTCCGGGGAGCACGACGGCGCTGCCCA
GACCCTTGCCCTGGTGGTCGGGCGAGACGCCGACGGTGGCCAGGAACCACGCGGGCTCCTTGGGCCGGTG
CGGCGCCAGGAGGCCTTCCATCTGTTGCTGCGCGGCCAGCCGGGAACCGCTCAACTCGGCCATGCGCGGG
CCGATCTCGGCGAACACCGCCCCCGCTTCGACGCTCTCCGGCGTGGTCCAGACCGCCACCGCGGCGCCGT
CGTCCGCGACCCACACCTTGCCGATGTCGAGCCCGACGCGCGTGAGGAAGAGTTCTTGCAGCTCGGTGAC
CCGCTCGATGTGGCGGTCCGGATCGACGGTGTGGCGCGTGGCGGGGTAGTCGGCGAACGCGGCGGCGAGG
GTGCGTACGGCCCTGGGGACGTCGTCGCGGGTGGCGAGGCGCACCGTGGGCTTGTACTCGGTCATGGTTT
AGTTCCTCACCTTGTCGTATTATACTATGCCGATATACTATGCCGATGATTAATTGTCAACACGTGCTGA
TCAGATCCGAAAATGGATATACAAGCTCCCGGGAGCTTTTTGCAAAAGCCTAGGCCTCCAAAAAAGCCTC
CTCACTACTTCTGGAATAGCTCAGAGGCAGAGGCGGCCTCGGCCTCTGCATAAATAAAAAAAATTAGTCA
GCCATGGGGCGGAGAATGGGCGGAACTGGGCGGAGTTAGGGGC
Features (pLannotate 1.2.2; 20 found; start..end, strand, type, name):
    199..307     -  rep_origin     f1 ori (fragment): f1 bacteriophage origin of replication; arrow indicates direction of (+) strand synthesis
    308..419     -  polyA_signal   bGH poly(A) signal: bovine growth hormone polyadenylation signal
    634..1512    -  CDS            IGHG4 (fragment): IGHG4_HUMAN - Experimental evidence at protein level: Swiss-Prot protein existence level 1. Constant region of immunoglobulin heavy chains. Immunoglobulins, also known as antibodies, are membrane-bound or secreted glycoproteins produced by B lymphocytes. In the recognition phase of humoral immunity, the membrane-bound immunoglobulins serve as receptors which, upon binding of a specific antigen, trigger the clonal expansion and differentiation of B lymphocytes into immunoglobulins- secreting plasma cells. Secreted immunoglobulins mediate the effector phase of humoral immunity, which results in
   1882..1919    -  CDS            IgH signal sequence (fragment): signal sequence from the mouse immunoglobulin heavy chain variable region
   1923..1941    -  promoter       SP6 promoter: promoter for bacteriophage SP6 RNA polymerase
   1993..2036    -  intron         CMV intron (fragment): modified intron A from human cytomegalovirus
   2172..2375    -  promoter       CMV promoter: human cytomegalovirus (CMV) immediate early promoter
   2376..2679    -  enhancer       CMV enhancer: human cytomegalovirus immediate early enhancer
   2922..2938    -  protein_bind   lac operator: The lac repressor binds to the lac operator to inhibit transcription in E. coli. This inhibition can be relieved by adding lactose or isopropyl-β-D-thiogalactopyranoside (IPTG). lac repressor encoded by lacI
   3394..3413    +  CDS            lacZα (fragment): LacZα fragment of β-galactosidase; lacZ fragment
   3438..3455    -  terminator     rrnB T2 terminator (fragment): transcription terminator T2 from the E. coli rrnB gene
   3680..4268    -  rep_origin     ori: high-copy-number ColE1/pMB1/pBR322/pUC origin of replication
   4379..4403    +  CDS            KanR (fragment): aminoglycoside phosphotransferase; aph(3')-Ia; confers resistance to kanamycin
   4433..4529    +  promoter       AmpR promoter (fragment): bla
   4532..5392    +  CDS            AmpR: β-lactamase; bla; confers resistance to ampicillin, carbenicillin, and related antibiotics
   5445..5566    -  polyA_signal   SV40 poly(A) signal: SV40 polyadenylation signal
   5561..5686    -  CDS            ble (fragment): BLE_KLEPN - Experimental evidence at protein level: Swiss-Prot protein existence level 1. Binding protein with a strong affinity to the bleomycin family of antibiotics. Binds to CL990; an antimitotic-antibiotic compound. From Klebsiella pneumoniae.
   5696..6295    -  CDS            PuroR (fragment): puromycin N-acetyltransferase; pac from Streptomyces; confers resistance to puromycin
   6314..6361    -  promoter       EM7 promoter: synthetic bacterial promoter&nbsp
   6409..185     -  promoter       SV40 promoter (across the origin): SV40 enhancer and early promoter
