[The description below was written by a language model from this plasmid's Addgene catalogue record and pLannotate feature annotations shown in this document.]
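Description:
pD649-HAsp-CD8B-Fc(DAPA)-AviTag-6xHis is a mammalian expression plasmid built on the pD649 backbone for secreted production of the extracellular domain of human CD8B as an Fc fusion protein. It is maintained in E. coli at high copy through a ColE1/pUC-type origin and selected with ampicillin via the β-lactamase gene. The sequenced record is 6,553 nt, consistent with the stated backbone plus a 447 bp insert. The annotation also detects a cassette in which the SV40 enhancer/early promoter and an EM7 bacterial promoter precede a puromycin N-acetyltransferase coding sequence (called as a fragment) and an SV40 poly(A) signal. This would normally permit puromycin selection in mammalian cells, although the catalogue fields do not list a mammalian marker. Short matches to f1 ori, KanR, lacZα, ble and rrnB T2 are only fragments.

The expression unit is driven by the CMV enhancer and immediate-early promoter, followed by a piece of CMV intron A and an SP6 promoter, which also serves as a sequencing primer site and could in principle support in vitro transcription. A leader peptide follows, named HAsp in the construct name although the annotation tool matched it partially to a mouse IgH signal sequence; it directs the product into the secretory pathway. The CD8B ectodomain sits between retained NotI and AscI sites, which suggests a modular design in which inserts can be exchanged. It is fused at its C terminus to a human IgG Fc carrying the D265A and P329A (DAPA) substitutions, changes generally used to reduce Fc effector interactions. The annotation matches this region to IGHG4, but the record does not state the subclass. An AviTag for site-specific BirA biotinylation and a 6xHis tag for metal-affinity purification follow, and the unit ends with a bGH poly(A) signal. The plasmid belongs to a collection made for human IgSF cell-surface protein interaction screening. The depositor notes that some members may carry an IS4-like transposase insertion upstream of the CMV promoter; none is annotated here.
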