Addgene plasmid #156542: pD649-HAsp-CD8B-Fc(DAPA)-AviTag-6xHis
Purpose: Mammalian expression of cell-surface protein extracellular domain fused to Fc(DAPA)-Avi-6xHis. Protein is secreted from cells.
Depositing lab: Chris Garcia. Depositing organization: Stanford University. Publication: A Human IgSF Cell-Surface Interactome Reveals a Complex Network of Protein-Protein Interactions. Wojtowicz WM, Vielmetter J, Fernandes RA, Siepe DH, Eastman CL, Chisholm GB, Cox S, Klock H, Anderson PW, Rue SM, Miller JJ, Glaser SM, Bragstad ML, Vance J, Lam AW, Lesley SA, Zinn K, Garcia KC. Cell. 2020 Aug 20;182(4):1027-1043.e17. doi: 10.1016/j.cell.2020.07.025. PubMed 32822567.
Backbone
  Vector backbone: pD649
  Backbone size w/o insert (bp): 6106
  Vector type: Mammalian Expression
Growth in bacteria
  Bacterial resistance: Ampicillin, 100 μg/mL
  Growth temperature: 37°C
  Growth strain: DH5alpha
  Copy number: High Copy
Gene/Insert
  Gene/Insert name: CD8B
  Species: H. sapiens (human)
  Insert size (bp): 447
  Mutation: Fc region of human IgG contains D265A and P329A mutations (DAPA)
  Entrez Gene: CD8B (a.k.a. CD8B1, LEU2, LY3, LYT3, P37)
  Promoter: CMV/SP6
  Tag / fusion protein: Fc(DAPA)-AviTag-6xHis (C terminal on backbone)
  Cloning method: Restriction Enzyme; 5′ cloning site GCGGCCGC (not destroyed); 3′ cloning site GGCGCGCC (not destroyed)
  Sequencing primers: 5′ ATTTAGGTGACACTATAG; 3′ CACGTACCAGTTGAACTTCACC
Resource information
  A portion of this plasmid was derived from a plasmid made by: synthesis by ThermoFisher
Terms and licenses: Academic/Nonprofit Terms; Industry Terms: Not Available to Industry
Depositor comments: Some plasmids in this collection may have an IS4-like element ISVsa5 family transposase upstream of the CMV promoter.
How to cite: pD649-HAsp-CD8B-Fc(DAPA)-AviTag-6xHis was a gift from Chris Garcia (Addgene plasmid # 156542 ; http://n2t.net/addgene:156542 ; RRID:Addgene_156542)
